Addgene plasmid #245659: pICSL13015
Purpose: Level 0 Golden Gate part lexA promoter, GGAG - CCAT
Depositing lab: Mark Youles. Depositing organization: Sainsbury Laboratory, Norwich.
Backbone
  Vector backbone: pICSL01008
  Backbone size w/o insert (bp): 2249
  Vector type: Synthetic Biology
Growth in bacteria
  Bacterial resistance: Spectinomycin, 50 μg/mL
  Growth temperature: 37°C
  Growth strain: DH5alpha
  Copy number: High Copy
Gene/Insert
  Gene/Insert name: lexA promoter
  Species: Escherichia coli
  Insert size (bp): 344
  Mutation: BsaI/BpiI sites removed by point-mutation
  Cloning method: Restriction Enzyme; 5′ cloning site BsaI (destroyed during cloning); 3′ cloning site BsaI (destroyed during cloning)
  Sequencing primers: 5′ TCACATGTTCTTTCCTGCG; 3′ GTCTCATGAGCGGATACATATTTGAATG
Terms and licenses: Academic/Nonprofit Terms; Industry Terms: Not Available to Industry
Depositor comments: Level 0 promoter module used for GoldenGate assemblies using the MoClo overhang syntax
How to cite: pICSL13015 was a gift from Mark Youles (Addgene plasmid # 245659 ; http://n2t.net/addgene:245659 ; RRID:Addgene_245659)
