[The description below was written by a language model from this plasmid's Addgene catalogue record and pLannotate feature annotations shown in this document.]
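Description:
pICSL13015 is a Level 0 Golden Gate part plasmid for synthetic biology, built in the small pICSL01008 backbone (about 2.2 kb; roughly 2.6 kb in total with the insert). It is maintained in E. coli at high copy from a ColE1/pUC-type origin and selected with spectinomycin. Resistance is provided by an aadA streptomycin/spectinomycin adenylyltransferase gene, which lies downstream of an annotated bla (AmpR) promoter. The short integrase and gentamicin acetyltransferase fragments annotated just upstream of aadA are most likely remnants of the integron context from which that cassette originated, not functional genes.

The payload is a 344 bp module catalogued as a "lexA promoter", with E. coli listed as the species. It is released with GGAG and CCAT overhangs, which in the MoClo syntax mark a promoter-position part. Internal BsaI and BpiI sites were removed by point mutation so that the part survives Type IIS assembly. The feature table does not label a lexA element as such. In the insert region it detects a minimal CaMV 35S promoter, preceded by short matches to lacI and to the yeast GAL1 and GAL10 promoters. This pattern would fit a synthetic promoter in which LexA operator sequences sit upstream of a minimal 35S core and respond to a LexA DNA-binding-domain fusion activator, but the record does not state this architecture explicitly, and the small fragment matches may be incidental.

The plasmid serves as a promoter donor in hierarchical MoClo assemblies, where it is combined with coding-sequence and terminator parts to build Level 1 transcription units.
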