Features (pLannotate 1.2.2; 9 found; start..end, strand, type, name):
      1..589     +  rep_origin     ori: high-copy-number ColE1/pMB1/pBR322/pUC origin of replication
    772..821     +  CDS            lacI (fragment): lac repressor; lacI; The lac repressor binds to the lac operator to inhibit transcription in E. coli. This inhibition can be relieved by adding lactose or isopropyl-β-D-thiogalactopyranoside (IPTG).
    857..885     -  promoter       GAL1 promoter (fragment): S. cerevisiae GAL1; inducible promoter, regulated by Gal4
   1049..1108    -  promoter       GAL10 promoter (fragment): S. cerevisiae GAL10; inducible promoter, regulated by Gal4
   1127..1171    +  promoter       minimal CaMV 35S promoter: minimal 35S promoter from cauliflower mosaic virus
   1306..1410    +  promoter       AmpR promoter: bla
   1401..1481    -  CDS            int (fragment): INT2_ECOLX - Protein inferred from homology: Swiss-Prot protein existence level 3. Putative integrase believed to be involved in the insertion of antibiotic resistance genes into plasmids and transposons. From Escherichia coli.
   1569..1625    +  CDS            GmR (fragment): gentamycin acetyltransferase; aacC1; confers resistance to gentamycin
   1632..2420    +  CDS            aadA: S3AD_ECOLX - Experimental evidence at protein level: Swiss-Prot protein existence level 1. Mediates bacterial resistance to the antibiotics streptomycin and spectinomycin. From Escherichia coli.
>Addgene plasmid #245659 | pICSL13015 | addgene full sequence | sequence record 495553 | Addgene NGS Result
TTGAGATCCTTTTTTTCTGCGCGTAATCTGCTGCTTGCAAACAAAAAAACCACCGCTACCAGCGGTGGTT
TGTTTGCCGGATCAAGAGCTACCAACTCTTTTTCCGAAGGTAACTGGCTTCAGCAGAGCGCAGATACCAA
ATACTGTTCTTCTAGTGTAGCCGTAGTTAGGCCACCACTTCAAGAACTCTGTAGCACCGCCTACATACCT
CGCTCTGCTAATCCTGTTACCAGTGGCTGCTGCCAGTGGCGATAAGTCGTGTCTTACCGGGTTGGACTCA
AGACGATAGTTACCGGATAAGGCGCAGCGGTCGGGCTGAACGGGGGGTTCGTGCACACAGCCCAGCTTGG
AGCGAACGACCTACACCGAACTGAGATACCTACAGCGTGAGCTATGAGAAAGCGCCACGCTTCCCGAAGG
GAGAAAGGCGGACAGGTATCCGGTAAGCGGCAGGGTCGGAACAGGAGAGCGCACGAGGGAGCTTCCAGGG
GGAAACGCCTGGTATCTTTATAGTCCTGTCGGGTTTCGCCACCTCTGACTTGAGCGTCGATTTTTGTGAT
GCTCGTCAGGGGGGCGGAGCCTATGGAAAAACGCCAGCAACGCGGCCTTTTTACGGTTCCTGGCCTTTTG
CTGGCCTTTTGCTCACATGTTCTTTCCTGCGTTATCCCCTGATTCTGTGGATAACCGTATTACCGCCTTT
GAGTGAGCTGATACCGCTCGCCGCAGCCGAACGACCGAGCGCAGCGAGTCAGTGAGCGAGGAAGCGGAAG
AGCGCCCAATACGCAAACCGCCTCTCCCCGCGCGTTGGCCGATTCATTAATCACTCTGTGGTCTCAGGAG
CTTGGGCTGCAGGTCGAGGCTAAAAAACTAATCGCATTATCATCCCCTCGACGTACTGTACATATAACCA
CTGGTTTTATATACAGCAGTACTGTACATATAACCACTGGTTTTATATACAGCAGTCGACGTACTGTACA
TATAACCACTGGTTTTATATACAGCAGTACTGTACATATAACCACTGGTTTTATATACAGCAGTCGAGGT
AAGATTAGATATGGATATGTATATGGATATGTATATGGTGGTAATGCCATGTAATATGCTCGACTCTAGG
ATCTTCGCAAGACCCTTCCTCTATATAAGGAAGTTCATTTCATTTGGAGAGTCATAAAGCCCATTGAGAC
CACGAAGTGGCTCTTCAGTGGACGAAAGGGCCTCGTGATACGCCTATTTTTATAGGTTAATGTCATGATA
ATAATGGTTTCTTAGACGTCAGGTGGCACTTTTCGGGGAAATGTGCGCGGAACCCCTATTTGTTTATTTT
TCTAAATACATTCAAATATGTATCCGCTCATGAGACAATAACCCTGATAAATGCTTCAATAATATTGAAA
AAGGAAGAGTATGCGCTCACGCAACTGGTCCAGAACCTTGACCGAACGCAGCGGTGGTAACGGCGCAGTG
GCGGTTTTCATGGCTTGTTATGACTGTTTTTTTTTGGGGTACAGTCTATGCCTCGGGCATCCAAGCAGCA
AGCGCGTTACGCCGTGGGTCGATGTTTGATGTTATGGAGCAGCAACGATGTTACGCAGCAGGGCAGTCGC
CCTAAAACAAAGTTAAACATCATGAGGGAAGCGGTGATCGCCGAAGTATCGACTCAACTATCAGAGGTAG
TTGGCGTCATCGAGCGCCATCTCGAACCGACGTTGCTGGCCGTACATTTGTACGGCTCCGCAGTGGATGG
CGGCCTGAAGCCACACAGCGATATTGATTTGCTGGTTACGGTGACCGTAAGGCTTGATGAAACAACGCGG
CGAGCTTTGATCAACGACCTTTTGGAAACTTCGGCTTCCCCTGGAGAGAGCGAGATTCTCCGCGCTGTAG
AAGTCACCATTGTTGTGCACGACGACATCATTCCGTGGCGTTATCCAGCTAAGCGCGAACTGCAATTTGG
AGAATGGCAGCGCAATGACATTCTTGCAGGTATCTTCGAGCCAGCCACGATCGACATTGATCTGGCTATC
TTGCTGACAAAAGCAAGAGAACATAGCGTTGCCTTGGTAGGTCCAGCGGCGGAGGAACTCTTTGATCCGG
TTCCTGAACAGGATCTATTTGAGGCGCTAAATGAAACCTTAACGCTATGGAACTCGCCGCCCGACTGGGC
TGGCGATGAGCGAAATGTAGTGCTTACGTTGTCCCGCATTTGGTACAGCGCAGTAACCGGCAAAATCGCG
CCGAAGGATGTCGCTGCCGACTGGGCAATGGAGCGCCTGCCGGCCCAGTATCAGCCCGTCATACTTGAAG
CTAGACAGGCTTATCTTGGACAAGAAGAAGATCGCTTGGCCTCGCGCGCAGATCAGTTGGAAGAATTTGT
CCATTACGTAAAAGGCGAGATCACCAAGGTAGTCGGCAAATAACTGTCAGACCAAGTTTACTCATATATA
CTTTAGATTGATTTAAAACTTCATTTTTAATTTAAAAGGATCTAGGTGAAGATCCTTTTTGATAATCTCA
TGACCAAAATCCCTTAACGTGAGTTTTCGTTCCACTGAGCGTCAGACCCCGTAGAAAAGATCAAAGGATC
TTC
